Addgene plasmid #240644: pCR241
Purpose: Expression of AmNeonGreen-13myc in Exaiptasia diaphana; In vitro transcription of the same construct via SP6 polymerase
Depositing lab: John Pringle. Depositing organization: Stanford University.
Backbone
  Vector backbone: pT2HE
  Backbone manufacturer: Tim Howes
  Backbone size w/o insert (bp): 3366
  Total vector size (bp): 6440
  Modifications to backbone: Complete rearrangement of the elements of the backbone during Gibson Assembly to include oriR and AmpR within Tol2 flanks.
  Vector type: Gene expression and genomic integration in fish
Growth in bacteria
  Bacterial resistance: Ampicillin, 100 μg/mL
  Growth temperature: 37°C
  Growth strain: DH5alpha
  Copy number: High Copy
Gene/Insert 1
  Gene/Insert name: AIPGENE865 promoter
  Species: Exaiptasia diaphana
  Insert size (bp): 1810
  Mutation: naturally occurring 749-bp insertion at bp 628 (from bp 1 of plasmid map), corrected exon/intron positions (in agreement with XM_021048156.2).
  GenBank ID: KXJ12416.1 XM_021048156.2
  Cloning method: Gibson Cloning
  Sequencing primers: 5′ Tol2right_up_seq_fwd (CTGTTCAGACACCCATATCC), P1_fwd (CGTACGCTAGCGATATCGG); 3′ P2A_seq_rev (AGGACCGGGGTTTTCTTCC)
Gene/Insert 2
  Gene/Insert name: SP6 promoter
  Insert size (bp): 19
  Cloning method: Gibson Cloning
  Sequencing primers: 5′ Pag865end_seq_fwd (AAGCGAATTGTGACATTCGTTG)
Gene/Insert 3
  Gene/Insert name: AmNeonGreen
  Species: Synthetic
  Insert size (bp): 708
  Mutation: Codon-optimized for Exaiptasia diaphana, amino acid sequence identical to original mNeonGreen.
  GenBank ID: KC295282.1
  Tag / fusion protein: 13myc (C terminal on insert)
  Cloning method: Gibson Cloning
  Sequencing primers: 5′ Pag865end_seq_fwd (AAGCGAATTGTGACATTCGTTG); 3′ AmNG_end-49_fwd (AAGCGAATTGTGACATTCGTTG)
Resource information
  A portion of this plasmid was derived from a plasmid made by: pT2HE (backbone): O’Brown NM, Summers BR, Jones FC, Brady SD, Kingsley DM. 2015. A recurrent regulatory change underlying altered expression and Wnt response of the stickleback armor plates gene EDA. eLife. 4:e05290. doi:10.7554/eLife.05290. mNeonGreen: Shaner NC, Lambert GG, Chammas A, Ni Y, Cranfill PJ, Baird MA, Sell BR, Allen JR, Day RN, Israelsson M, et al. 2013. A bright monomeric green fluorescent protein derived from Branchiostoma lanceolatum. Nat Methods. 10(5):407–409. doi:10.1038/nmeth.2413. pFA6a-13myc-KanMX6 (source of 13myc tag; Addgene plasmid #39294): Longtine MS, Mckenzie III A, Demarini DJ, Shah NG, Wach A, Brachat A, Philippsen P, Pringle JR. 1998. Additional modules for versatile and economical PCR-based gene deletion and modification in Saccharomyces cerevisiae. Yeast. 14(10):953–961. doi:10.1002/(SICI)1097-0061(199807)14:10<953::AID-YEA293>3.0.CO;2-U.
Terms and licenses: Academic/Nonprofit Terms; Industry Terms: Not Available to Industry
Depositor comments: The whole intergenic region between AIPGENE865 (KXJ12416.1; Elongation Factor 1alpha) and AIPGENE899 was cloned as promoter fragment. The original gene annotation for AIPGENE865 is incorrect, the automatic NCBI annotation is correct in regards of exons, introns and translation start site. We found that Aiptasia strain CC7 was actually heterozygous for that locus: one allele was mostly in agreement with the genome sources but the other one had a couple of SNPs and a large, 749-bp insert in the intergenic region. The longer version with insert was used as promoter for this plasmid. AmNeonGreen is a version of mNeonGreen codon-optimized for Aiptasia (based on the transcriptome of Lehnert et al., 2014) with the identical protein sequence. Lehnert EM, Mouchka ME, Burriesci MS, Gallo ND, Schwarz JA, Pringle JR. 2014. Extensive differences in gene expression between symbiotic and aposymbiotic cnidarians. G3 Bethesda Md. 4(2):277–295. doi:10.1534/g3.113.009084.
How to cite: pCR241 was a gift from John Pringle (Addgene plasmid # 240644 ; http://n2t.net/addgene:240644 ; RRID:Addgene_240644)
