[The description below was written by a language model from this plasmid's Addgene catalogue record and pLannotate feature annotations shown in this document.]
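Description:
pCR241 is a Tol2 transposon-based expression plasmid built on the pT2HE backbone, a vector originally designed for gene expression and genomic integration in fish, here repurposed for the sea anemone Exaiptasia diaphana (Aiptasia). During Gibson assembly the backbone elements were completely rearranged so that the high-copy ColE1/pUC-type origin and the ampicillin resistance cassette lie inside the Tol2 flanks rather than outside them; any transposase-mediated integration would therefore carry the bacterial sequences along with the reporter. The plasmid is propagated in E. coli under ampicillin selection. The Tol2 arms themselves are not called in the automated feature table, which also lists a T3 promoter and a fragment of a pBluescript-type multiple cloning site. The catalogue gives a total size of 6,440 bp, slightly shorter than the 6,487 nt sequenced record.

The payload is driven by an approximately 1.8 kb promoter fragment comprising the whole intergenic region between AIPGENE865, which encodes elongation factor 1 alpha, and AIPGENE899. The cloned allele is the longer of two found in the heterozygous CC7 strain and contains a naturally occurring 749 bp insertion plus a few SNPs. An SP6 promoter sits directly downstream, just ahead of the coding sequence, so the same open reading frame can be transcribed in vitro with SP6 polymerase. The coding sequence is AmNeonGreen, a version of mNeonGreen codon-optimized for Aiptasia with an unchanged protein sequence, fused at its C terminus to thirteen tandem Myc epitopes. It is followed by an SV40 polyadenylation signal, annotated on the reverse strand along with an adjacent large T antigen fragment. The construct provides a fluorescent, epitope-tagged reporter for expression in Aiptasia, either from DNA or from synthesized mRNA.
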