Features (pLannotate 1.2.2; 10 found; start..end, strand, type, name):
   2449..2467    +  promoter       SP6 promoter: promoter for bacteriophage SP6 RNA polymerase
   2489..3196    +  CDS            mNeonGreen: mNeonGreen is a basic (constitutively fluorescent) green/yellow fluorescent protein published in 2013, derived from Branchiostoma lanceolatum. It is reported to be a very rapidly-maturing monomer with moderate acid sensitivity.
   3203..3700    +  CDS            13xMyc: 13 tandem Myc epitope tags
   3760..3894    -  polyA_signal   SV40 poly(A) signal: SV40 polyadenylation signal
   3917..4000    -  CDS            large T antigen (fragment): large T antigen from SV40 (simian virus 40)
   4146..4734    -  rep_origin     ori: high-copy-number ColE1/pMB1/pBR322/pUC origin of replication
   4905..5765    -  CDS            AmpR: β-lactamase; bla; confers resistance to ampicillin, carbenicillin, and related antibiotics
   5766..5870    -  promoter       AmpR promoter: bla
   6396..6419    -  misc_feature   MCS (fragment): pBluescript multiple cloning site
   6432..6450    -  promoter       T3 promoter: promoter for bacteriophage T3 RNA polymerase
>Addgene plasmid #240644 | pCR241 | addgene full sequence | sequence record 482908 | Addgene NGS Result
CTGTTCAGACACCCATATCCACTCTGTTCCACACAGGTCAGAGGTTTGTCCAGGAGTTCTTGACAGAGGT
GTAAAAAGTACTCAAAAATTTTACTCAAGTGAAAGTACAAGTACTTAGGGAAAATTTTACTCAATTAAAA
GTAAAAGTATCTGGCTAGAATCTTACTTGAGTAAAAGTAAAAAAGTACTCCATTAAAATTGTACTTGAGT
ATTAAGGAAGTAAAAGTAAAAGCAAGAAAGAAAACTAGAGATTCTTGTTTAAGCTTTTAATCTCAAAAAA
CATTAAATGAAATGCATACAAGGTTTTATCCTGCTTTAGAACTGTTTGTATTTAATTATCAAACTATAAG
ACAGACAATCTAATGCCAGTACACGCTACTCAAAGTTGTAAAACCTCAGATTTAACTTCAGTAGAAGCTG
ATTCTCAAAATTGTTAGTGTCAAGCCTAGCTCTTTTGGGGCTGAAAAGCAATCCTGCAGTGCTGAAAAGC
CTCTCACAGGCAGCCGATGCGGGAAGAGGTGTATTAGTCTTGATAGAGAGGCTGCAAATAGCAGGAAACG
TGAGCAGAGACTCCCTGGTGTCTGAAACACAGGCCAGATAGGCCCCTTACGTACGCTAGCGATATCGGAT
CCGTCGACTGCATTCACTGTTCTTAATATTGTATAATAGGCAAAAATCGAGGTCACAGATCTCGAAGAAA
ATTGGTAAAATAAACAAAATAGAGAATAATTAATCTAATGAATCGAAAAACTCGTTTTCAGACATTCAAA
TAAGAAACAAAATGTCACATAATGGATATAAACAAGTCAATCACAATGCAAAACCTCCATCACCGGAGGC
TCCGGTCGGATTGTGTGAGATGGGAAGGGTACAAAGGCTCATGGGTGTCTATAGCAAGTTTACACAGGGA
TCCCAAATATATTTATACTCTTTTAACTGTTTGGATTTATTATTCTTGACTTTCACATGACGTCATCAGT
CAAAAAAAAAATCTAAAATCACAGACACACAACATTGTGGTACTGAAATATCTTGAAGAGCATGATAGAA
GTTCGCTCTGAATGTTTAAACTTTTTTTGCTGTTTATTCATTGAGTTATTAGCGTTCAAAAATATGTTAC
GTAATACTGCCACGCGACTTGATACACGCCAAAAATACTCGAAAAGCCTATGCATCTTAAAACAATTATA
GTTTCAGCATCAATTTAAATGTTAACAATGATATTGTTGTAAAGTTAAAGCAAAATCATCAGTTTTGAGC
TCAATTCGATACGGTCCGCCATTTTGAAGCCCCTGACGGGGACACAATCATGGCGGCCCCATACATTTCT
TTGTAAAGTAAGACCGTATTCAAACGCTTACAATTTTGCTAGGAAATCACAGTTTTGATTCAAACTTTAC
ATAACTGTTGGGAGTTATATACTTTTTTGATCCCTGAACTTAAAAAATTAATTTGAATCTTAAAACAAAG
CTTTTTGTAGTCATTTCTTGATCAGTCCAAAACGCATTGAGCCGTGCTAATCCCATACATTCTTACCAAT
TTTCGATCGCTCGTATTTCTGTTAAAATTTATTATTTCGGCTCAAAATTTCGTCATGATCCTTAAATTAA
GATGTTCTCTCGAGAGCATTAATAAAAGTTTGCTAATTCTGCCTCTAAATAGGTTTTTTAGACTATCACG
TGATCAGTGAAAGTCAAGAATTGATTGGCTATGAAATTATAAGAAACTATGATATTTATTAGTTTTTTGG
TAAGCTGAAATTCTAAAGCAATCAAAATATTTTTCTTGTCTGCCAGCGCCATTTTTTTCGATAAGTCACT
TTGTCGAAGAAAGAAGAAACACCTAAGATAGAATCTAAAATCAAAAGCAAAAACTACTAGAGCTATGCTA
AAGCCAAGAAGTTTGCAAAAAAACTTGTGAATATTAAAATTATTGAAATTGAAATTAACTTCGGCCTTTT
TCAGGCCTTTGAAAACGCAAACAAAAGCCAGTAAATGAACCAGAAAAGACGCCAAGAAACTAACTTTGTT
TGCTATGGTCATTATTCTTAATTGAAAACATATGAAATCACAATTTAGCATACTTTTTGTCTACTTTTGT
TCGGAGTCTGGACAGCGTGCTCTGTCACGCTGTAAGCTGTGACTCTTTTGTTACATCTCCATTGTTGAAC
TGTCAAGTGTTTCGTAGCAACCCAAGTCTTCAATTTGTGATTGGTTTATTCATTCTTCCGTAGCGATATT
TAAGACAACGCATTCTTAATCACCGCCTCTTTTACATCATCCAAGGCCACGTGTGCAACTTGTGAGTTTT
TCTCTTACTTTTACTGCCCTTTTCTCCCCTTTTTAACTCAAATTATCGTTACTTAAGCGAATTGTGACAT
TCGTTGAACTGTTTTCTTTAAAATTTGTATTTTAGATCACTGTTGAATCGCTCGGCAACTTTTCAAATAT
TTAGGTGACACTATAGAAGCGCTGGTACCATAATGGCTATGGTGAGCAAGGGCGAGGAGGATAACATGGC
CTCTCTCCCAGCGACACATGAGTTACACATCTTTGGCTCCATCAACGGTGTGGACTTTGACATGGTGGGT
CAGGGCACCGGCAATCCAAATGATGGTTATGAGGAGTTAAACCTAAAGTCCACCAAGGGTGACCTCCAGT
TCTCCCCCTGGATTCTCGTCCCTCATATCGGGTATGGCTTCCATCAGTACCTACCCTACCCTGACGGGAT
GAGTCCTTTCCAGGCCGCTATGGTAGATGGCTCCGGATACCAAGTCCATCGTACAATGCAGTTTGAAGAT
GGTGCCTCCCTTACTGTTAACTACAGATACACCTACGAGGGAAGCCACATCAAAGGAGAGGCCCAGGTGA
AGGGGACTGGTTTCCCTGCTGACGGTCCTGTGATGACCAACAGTCTCACCGCTGCGGACTGGTGCAGGAG
TAAGAAGACTTACCCCAACGACAAAACCATCATCAGTACCTTTAAGTGGAGTTACACCACTGGAAATGGC
AAGAGATACCGTAGCACTGCGAGGACCACCTACACCTTTGCTAAGCCAATGGCGGCTAACTATCTCAAGA
ACCAGCCTATGTACGTGTTCCGTAAGACGGAACTCAAGCACTCCAAGACCGAGCTCAACTTCAAGGAGTG
GCAAAAGGCCTTTACCGATGTGATGGGCATGGACGAGCTGTACAAGGGCTCCGAACAAAAGCTAATCTCC
GAGGAAGACTTGAACGGTGAACAAAAATTAATCTCAGAAGAAGACTTGAACGGACTCGACGGTGAACAAA
AGTTGATTTCTGAAGAAGATTTGAACGGTGAACAAAAGCTAATCTCCGAGGAAGACTTGAACGGTGAACA
AAAATTAATCTCAGAAGAAGACTTGAACGGACTCGACGGTGAACAAAAGTTGATTTCTGAAGAAGATTTG
AACGGTGAACAAAAGCTAATCTCCGAGGAAGACTTGAACGGTGAACAAAAATTAATCTCAGAAGAAGACT
TGAACGGACTCGACGGTGAACAAAAGTTGATTTCTGAAGAAGATTTGAACGGTGAACAAAAGCTAATCTC
CGAGGAAGACTTGAACGGTGAACAAAAATTAATCTCAGAAGAAGACTTGAACGGACTCGACGGTGAACAA
AAGTTGATTTCTGAAGAAGATTTGAACGGTGAACAAAAGCTAATCTCCGAGGAAGACTTGAACGGTGAAC
AAAAATTAATCTAGTTGCCCATGGCATATGGTATACATCGATGAGCTGCGATCCAGACATGATAAGATAC
ATTGATGAGTTTGGACAAACCACAACTAGAATGCAGTGAAAAAAATGCTTTATTTGTGAAATTTGTGATG
CTATTGCTTTATTTGTAACCATTATAAGCTGCAATAAACAAGTTAACAACAACAATTGCATTCATTTTAT
GTTTCAGGTTCAGGGGGAGGTGTGGGAGGTTTTTTAAAGCAAGTAAAACCTCTACAAATGTGGTATGGCT
GATTATGATCCGCGGACGTGGCCATCTAGAATTCAGATCTGACCTGAGGCGGTAATACGGTTATCCACAG
AATCAGGGGATAACGCAGGAAAGAACATGTGAGCAAAAGGCCAGCAAAAGGCCAGGAACCGTAAAAAGGC
CGCGTTGCTGGCGTTTTTCCATAGGCTCCGCCCCCCTGACGAGCATCACAAAAATCGACGCTCAAGTCAG
AGGTGGCGAAACCCGACAGGACTATAAAGATACCAGGCGTTTCCCCCTGGAAGCTCCCTCGTGCGCTCTC
CTGTTCCGACCCTGCCGCTTACCGGATACCTGTCCGCCTTTCTCCCTTCGGGAAGCGTGGCGCTTTCTCA
TAGCTCACGCTGTAGGTATCTCAGTTCGGTGTAGGTCGTTCGCTCCAAGCTGGGCTGTGTGCACGAACCC
CCCGTTCAGCCCGACCGCTGCGCCTTATCCGGTAACTATCGTCTTGAGTCCAACCCGGTAAGACACGACT
TATCGCCACTGGCAGCAGCCACTGGTAACAGGATTAGCAGAGCGAGGTATGTAGGCGGTGCTACAGAGTT
CTTGAAGTGGTGGCCTAACTACGGCTACACTAGAAGAACAGTATTTGGTATCTGCGCTCTGCTGAAGCCA
GTTACCTTCGGAAAAAGAGTTGGTAGCTCTTGATCCGGCAAACAAACCACCGCTGGTAGCGGTGGTTTTT
TTGTTTGCAAGCAGCAGATTACGCGCAGAAAAAAAGGATCTCAAGAAGATCCTTTGATCTTTTCTACGGG
GTCTGACGCTCAGTGGAACGAAAACTCACGTTAAGGGATTTTGGTCATGAGATTATCAAAAAGGATCTTC
ACCTAGATCCTTTTAAATTAAAAATGAAGTTTTAAATCAATCTAAAGTATATATGAGTAAACTTGGTCTG
ACAGTTACCAATGCTTAATCAGTGAGGCACCTATCTCAGCGATCTGTCTATTTCGTTCATCCATAGTTGC
CTGACTCCCCGTCGTGTAGATAACTACGATACGGGAGGGCTTACCATCTGGCCCCAGTGCTGCAATGATA
CCGCGAGACCCACGCTCACCGGCTCCAGATTTATCAGCAATAAACCAGCCAGCCGGAAGGGCCGAGCGCA
GAAGTGGTCCTGCAACTTTATCCGCCTCCATCCAGTCTATTAATTGTTGCCGGGAAGCTAGAGTAAGTAG
TTCGCCAGTTAATAGTTTGCGCAACGTTGTTGCCATTGCTACAGGCATCGTGGTGTCACGCTCGTCGTTT
GGTATGGCTTCATTCAGCTCCGGTTCCCAACGATCAAGGCGAGTTACATGATCCCCCATGTTGTGCAAAA
AAGCGGTTAGCTCCTTCGGTCCTCCGATCGTTGTCAGAAGTAAGTTGGCCGCAGTGTTATCACTCATGGT
TATGGCAGCACTGCATAATTCTCTTACTGTCATGCCATCCGTAAGATGCTTTTCTGTGACTGGTGAGTAC
TCAACCAAGTCATTCTGAGAATAGTGTATGCGGCGACCGAGTTGCTCTTGCCCGGCGTCAATACGGGATA
ATACCGCGCCACATAGCAGAACTTTAAAAGTGCTCATCATTGGAAAACGTTCTTCGGGGCGAAAACTCTC
AAGGATCTTACCGCTGTTGAGATCCAGTTCGATGTAACCCACTCGTGCACCCAACTGATCTTCAGCATCT
TTTACTTTCACCAGCGTTTCTGGGTGAGCAAAAACAGGAAGGCAAAATGCCGCAAAAAAGGGAATAAGGG
CGACACGGAAATGTTGAATACTCATACTCTTCCTTTTTCAATATTATTGAAGCATTTATCAGGGTTATTG
TCTCATGAGCGGATACATATTTGAATGTATTTAGAAAAATAAACAAATAGGGGTTCCGCGCACATTTCCG
CGAAGATACGGCCACGGGTGCTCTTGATCCTGTGGCTGATTTTGGACTGTGCTGCTCGCAGCTGCTGATG
AATCACATACTTCCTCCATTTTCTTCCACTGATTGACTGTTATAATTTCCCTAATTTCCAGGTCAAGGTG
CTGTGCATTGTGGTAATAGATGTGACATGACGTCACTTCCAAAGGACCAATGAACATGTCTGACCAATTT
CATATAATGTGAAAACGATTTTCATAGGCAGAATAAATAACATTTAAATTAAACTGGGCATCAGCGCAAT
TCAATTGGTTTGGTAATAGCAAGGGAAAATAGAATGAAGTGATCTCCAAAAAATAAGTACTTTTTGACTG
TAAATAAAATTGTAAGGAGTAAAAAGTACTTTTTTTTCTAAAAAAATGTAATTAAGTAAAAGTAAAAGTA
TTGATTTTTAATTGTACTCAAGTAAAGTAAAAATCCCCAAAAATAATACTTAAGTACAGTAATCAAGTAA
AATTACTCAAGTACTTTACACCTCTGCGGCCGCCACCGCGGTGGAGCTCCAGCTTTTGTTCCCTTTAGTG
AGGGTTAATTGCGCGCTTGGCGTAATCATGGTCATAGCTGTTTCCTG
